Addgene plasmid #71973: Nrp2.2-AP-His
Purpose: Expresses the extracellular region of the Neuropilin 2, isoform 2 protein, C-terminally fused to alkaline phosphatase + 6X histidine tag.
Depositing lab: Woj Wojtowicz. Depositing organization: University of California, Berkeley. Publication: An extracellular biochemical screen reveals that FLRTs and Unc5s mediate neuronal subtype recognition in the retina. Visser JJ, Cheng Y, Perry SC, Chastain AB, Parsa B, Masri SS, Ray TA, Kay JN, Wojtowicz WM. Elife. 2015 Dec 3;4. pii: e08149. doi: 10.7554/eLife.08149. PubMed 26633812.
Backbone
  Vector backbone: pCMVi-SV40ori
  Vector type: Mammalian Expression
Growth in bacteria
  Bacterial resistance: Ampicillin, 100 μg/mL
  Growth temperature: 37°C
  Growth strain: DH5alpha
  Copy number: High Copy
Gene/Insert
  Gene/Insert name: Nrp2.2 (alt names: Neuropilin 2, isoform 2; Np2; Np-2; Npn2; Npn-2; NCBI gene ID 18187; Reference sequence NM_001077404.1)
  Species: M. musculus (mouse)
  Insert size (bp): 2586
  Entrez Gene: Nrp2 (a.k.a. 1110048P06Rik, N, Np, Np-2, Np2, Npn-2, Npn2)
  Promoter: CMV
  Tag / fusion protein: AP-His (C terminal on backbone)
  Cloning method: Restriction Enzyme; 5′ cloning site NotI (not destroyed); 3′ cloning site AscI (not destroyed)
  Sequencing primers: 5′ GTCAGAGGTAACTCCCGTTGC; 3′ GAGGTTCTTGGCGGCTGTC
Terms and licenses: Academic/Nonprofit Terms; Industry Terms: Not Available to Industry
How to cite: Nrp2.2-AP-His was a gift from Woj Wojtowicz (Addgene plasmid # 71973 ; http://n2t.net/addgene:71973 ; RRID:Addgene_71973)
