[The description below was written by a language model from this plasmid's Addgene catalogue record and pLannotate feature annotations shown in this document.]
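Description:
Nrp2.2-AP-His is a 9.1 kb mammalian expression plasmid built on the pCMVi-SV40ori backbone. It produces the extracellular region of mouse Neuropilin 2, isoform 2, as a soluble fusion protein. The 2,586 bp Nrp2 ectodomain fragment was cloned between NotI and AscI sites, both of which are retained. It sits in frame upstream of a backbone-encoded tag made of human placental secreted alkaline phosphatase (SEAP) followed by a 6X histidine tag. The His tag is listed in the catalogue entry but is not annotated separately in the feature table.

Transcription is driven by the human cytomegalovirus immediate early enhancer and promoter. CMV intron A lies between the promoter and the coding sequence, an arrangement generally used to boost expression, and the transcript ends at an SV40 polyadenylation signal. An SV40 enhancer/early promoter region, which includes the SV40 origin named in the backbone, is also present. This element can support episomal amplification in cells that express large T antigen.

In bacteria the plasmid is maintained at high copy through a ColE1/pUC-type origin and selected with ampicillin via β-lactamase. An f1 origin and short remnants of rop, bom and lacZα are carried over from earlier vector ancestry and have no apparent role in the payload.

The alkaline phosphatase moiety provides an enzymatic readout for detecting or quantifying the secreted ectodomain, and the His tag allows capture or purification. The associated publication describes an extracellular biochemical screen for receptor–ligand interactions underlying neuronal subtype recognition in the retina. This suggests the construct served as one of the tagged ectodomain reagents in that binding screen.
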