Features (pLannotate 1.2.2; 14 found; start..end, strand, type, name):
     25..408     +  enhancer       CMV enhancer: human cytomegalovirus immediate early enhancer
    410..609     +  promoter       CMV promoter: human cytomegalovirus (CMV) immediate early promoter
    748..1573    +  intron         CMV intron A: human cytomegalovirus intron A (Chapman et al., 1991)
   1610..4195    +  CDS            Nrp2 (fragment): NRP2_MOUSE - Experimental evidence at protein level: Swiss-Prot protein existence level 1. High affinity receptor for semaphorins 3C, 3F, VEGF-165 and VEGF-145 isoforms of VEGF, and the PLGF-2 isoform of PGF. From Mus musculus (Mouse).
   4217..5668    +  CDS            SEAP: secreted alkaline phosphatase from human placenta The natural enzyme has a C-terminal transmembrane sequence that is replaced by a GPI anchor.
   5727..5848    +  polyA_signal   SV40 poly(A) signal: SV40 polyadenylation signal
   6057..6645    -  rep_origin     ori: high-copy-number ColE1/pMB1/pBR322/pUC origin of replication
   6816..7676    -  CDS            AmpR: β-lactamase; bla; confers resistance to ampicillin, carbenicillin, and related antibiotics
   7677..7781    -  promoter       AmpR promoter: bla
   7876..7911    +  CDS            rop (fragment): Rop protein, which maintains plasmids at low copy number; rop
   7934..8264    +  promoter       SV40 promoter: SV40 enhancer and early promoter
   8387..8486    +  misc_feature   bom (fragment): basis of mobility region from pBR322
   8514..8942    -  rep_origin     f1 ori (sequence partly withheld): f1 bacteriophage origin of replication; arrow indicates direction of (+) strand synthesis
   8946..9103    -  CDS            lacZα (fragment): LacZα fragment of β-galactosidase; lacZ fragment
>Addgene plasmid #71973 | Nrp2.2-AP-His | depositor full sequence | sequence record 136226 | Nrp2.2-AP-His sequence 9104 bps
GTCGAGGTCTCGACGGTATCGATTGACATTGATTATTGACTAGCTAGTTATTAATAGTAATCAATTACGG
GGTCATTAGTTCATAGCCCATATATGGAGTTCCGCGTTACATAACTTACGGTAAATGGCCCGCCTGGCTG
ACCGCCCAACGACCCCCGCCCATTGACGTCAATAATGACGTATGTTCCCATAGTAACGCCAATAGGGACT
TTCCATTGACGTCAATGGGTGGAGTATTTACGGTAAACTGCCCACTTGGCAGTACATCAAGTGTATCATA
TGCCAAGTCCGCCCCCTATTGACGTCAATGACGGTAAATGGCCCGCCTGGCATTATGCCCAGTACATGAC
CTTACGGGACTTTCCTACTTGGCAGTACATCTACGTATTAGTCATCGCTATTACCATGGTGATGCGGTTT
TGGCAGTACACCAATGGGCGTGGATAGCGGTTTGACTCACGGGGATTTCCAAGTCTCCACCCCATTGACG
TCAATGGGAGTTTGTTTTGGCACCAAAATCAACGGGACTTTCCAAAATGTCGTAATAACCCCGCCCCGTT
GACGCAAATGGGCGGTAGGCGTGTACGGTGGGAGGTCTATATAAGCAGAGCTCGTTTAGTGAACCGTCAG
ATCGCCTGGAGACGCCATCCACGCTGTTTTGACCTCCATAGAAGACACCGGGACCGATCCAGCCTCCGCG
GCCGGGAACGGTGCATTGGAACGCGGATTCCCCGTGCCAAGAGTGACGTAAGTACCGCCTATAGACTCTA
TAGGCACACCCCTTTGGCTCTTATGCATGCTATACTGTTTTTGGCTTGGGGCCTATACACCCCCGCTTCC
ATATGCTATAGGTGATGGTATAGCTTAGCCTATAGGTGTGGGTTATTGACCATTATTGACCACTCCCCTA
TTGGTGACGATACTTTCCATTACTAATCCATAACATGGCTCTTTGCCACAACTATCTCTATTGGCTATAT
GCCAATACTCTGTCCTTCAGAGACTGACACGGACTCTGTATTTTTACAGGATGGGGTCCCATTTATTATT
TACAAATTCACATATACAACAACGCCGTCCCCCGTGCCCGCAGTTTTTATTAAACATAGCGTGGGATCTC
CACGCGAATCTCGGGTACGTGTTCCGGACATGGGCTCTTCTCCGGTAGCGGCGGAGCTTCCACATCCGAG
CCCTGGTCCCATGCCTCCAGCGGCTCATGGTCGCTCGGCAGCTCCTTGCTCCTAACAGTGGAGGCCAGAC
TTAGGCACAGCACAATGCCCACCACCACCAGTGTGCCGCACAAGGCCGTGGCGGTAGGGTATGTGTCTGA
AAATGAGCTCGGAGATTGGGCTCGCACCGCTGACGCAGATGGAAGACTTAAGGCAGCGGCAGAAGAAGAT
GCAGGCAGCTGAGTTGTTGTATTCTGATAAGAGTCAGAGGTAACTCCCGTTGCGGTGCTGTTAACGGTGG
AGGGCAGTGTAGTCTGAGCAGTACTCGTTGCTGCCGCGCGCGCCACCAGACATAATAGCTGACAGACTAA
CAGACTGTTCCTTTCCATGGGTCTTTTCTGCAGAAGCTTGAATTCTCGAGGATCCGCGGCCGCGCCACCA
TGGATATGTTTCCTCTTACCTGGGTTTTCTTAGCTCTGTACTTTTCAGGACACGAAGTGAGAAGCCAGCA
AGATCCACCCTGCGGAGGTCGGCTGAATTCCAAAGATGCTGGCTACATCACTTCCCCAGGCTACCCCCAG
GACTATCCCTCCCACCAGAACTGTGAGTGGATTGTCTACGCCCCCGAACCCAACCAGAAGATTGTTCTCA
ACTTCAACCCTCACTTTGAAATCGAGAAACACGACTGCAAGTATGACTTCATTGAGATTCGGGATGGGGA
CAGTGAGTCAGCTGACCTCCTGGGCAAGCACTGTGGGAACATCGCCCCGCCCACCATCATCTCCTCAGGC
TCCGTGTTATACATCAAGTTCACCTCAGACTACGCCCGGCAGGGGGCAGGTTTCTCTCTACGCTATGAGA
TCTTCAAAACAGGCTCTGAAGATTGTTCCAAGAACTTTACAAGCCCCAATGGGACCATTGAATCTCCAGG
GTTTCCAGAGAAGTATCCACACAATCTGGACTGTACCTTCACCATCCTGGCCAAACCCAGGATGGAGATC
ATCCTACAGTTCCTGACCTTTGACCTGGAGCATGACCCTCTACAAGTGGGGGAAGGAGACTGTAAATATG
ACTGGCTGGACATCTGGGATGGCATTCCACATGTTGGACCTCTGATTGGCAAGTACTGTGGGACGAAAAC
ACCCTCCAAACTCCGCTCGTCCACGGGGATCCTCTCCTTGACCTTTCACACGGACATGGCAGTGGCCAAG
GATGGCTTCTCCGCACGTTACTATTTGATCCACCAGGAGCCACCTGAGAATTTTCAGTGCAATGTCCCTT
TGGGAATGGAGTCTGGCCGGATTGCTAATGAACAGATCAGTGCCTCCTCCACCTTCTCTGATGGGAGGTG
GACTCCTCAACAGAGCCGGCTCCATGGTGATGACAATGGCTGGACACCCAATTTGGATTCCAACAAGGAG
TATCTCCAGGTGGACCTGCGCTTCCTAACCATGCTCACAGCCATTGCAACACAGGGAGCCATTTCCAGGG
AAACCCAGAAAGGCTACTACGTCAAATCGTACAAGCTGGAAGTCAGCACAAATGGTGAAGATTGGATGGT
CTACCGGCATGGCAAAAACCACAAGATATTCCAAGCGAACAATGATGCGACCGAGGTGGTGCTAAACAAG
CTCCACATGCCACTGCTGACTCGGTTCATCAGGATCCGCCCGCAGACGTGGCATTTGGGCATTGCCCTTC
GCCTGGAGCTCTTTGGCTGCCGGGTCACAGATGCACCCTGCTCCAACATGCTGGGGATGCTCTCGGGCCT
CATTGCTGATACCCAGATCTCTGCCTCCTCCACCCGAGAGTACCTCTGGAGCCCCAGTGCTGCCCGCCTG
GTTAGTAGCCGCTCTGGCTGGTTTCCTCGGAACCCTCAAGCCCAGCCAGGTGAAGAATGGCTTCAGGTAG
ACCTGGGGACACCCAAGACAGTGAAAGGGGTCATCATCCAGGGAGCCCGAGGAGGAGACAGCATCACTGC
CGTGGAAGCCAGGGCGTTTGTACGCAAGTTCAAAGTCTCCTACAGCCTAAATGGCAAGGACTGGGAATAT
ATCCAGGACCCCAGGACTCAGCAGACAAAGCTGTTTGAAGGGAACATGCACTATGACACCCCTGACATCC
GAAGGTTCGATCCTGTTCCAGCGCAGTATGTGCGGGTGTACCCAGAGAGGTGGTCGCCAGCAGGCATCGG
GATGAGGCTGGAGGTGCTGGGCTGTGACTGGACAGACTCAAAGCCCACAGTGGAGACGCTGGGACCCACC
GTGAAGAGTGAAGAGACTACCACCCCATATCCCATGGATGAGGATGCCACCGAGTGTGGGGAAAACTGCA
GCTTTGAGGATGACAAAGATTTGCAACTTCCTTCAGGATTCAACTGCAACTTTGATTTTCCGGAAGAGAC
CTGTGGTTGGGTGTACGACCATGCCAAGTGGCTCCGGAGCACGTGGATCAGCAGCGCTAACCCCAATGAC
AGAACATTTCCAGATGACAAGAACTTCTTGAAACTGCAGAGTGATGGCCGACGAGAGGGCCAGTACGGGC
GGCTCATCAGCCCACCGGTGCACCTGCCCCGAAGCCCTGTGTGCATGGAGTTCCAGTACCAAGCCATGGG
CGGCCACGGGGTGGCACTGCAGGTGGTTCGGGAAGCCAGCCAGGAAAGCAAACTCCTTTGGGTCATCCGT
GAGGACCAGGGCAGCGAGTGGAAACACGGGCGCATTATCCTGCCCAGCTATGACATGGAGTATCAGATCG
TGTTCGAGGGAGTGATAGGGAAGGGACGATCGGGAGAGATTTCCATCGATGACATTCGGATAAGCACTGA
TGTCCCACTGGAGAACTGCATGGAACCCATATCAGCTTTTGCAGTGGACATCCCAGAAACCCATGGGGGA
GAGGGCTATGAAGATGAGATTGATGATGAATATGAAGGAGATTGGAGCAACTCTTCTTCCTCTACCTCAG
GGGCTGGTGACCCCTCATCTGGCAAAGAAAAGAGCTGGCTGTACACCCTAGATCCCATTCTGATCGGCGC
GCCTGGATCTTCCGGAATCATCCCAGTTGAGGAGGAGAACCCGGACTTCTGGAACCGCGAGGCAGCCGAG
GCCCTGGGTGCCGCCAAGAAGCTGCAGCCTGCACAGACAGCCGCCAAGAACCTCATCATCTTCCTGGGCG
ATGGGATGGGGGTGTCTACGGTGACAGCTGCCAGGATCCTAAAAGGGCAGAAGAAGGACAAACTGGGGCC
TGAGATACCCCTGGCCATGGACCGCTTCCCATATGTGGCTCTGTCCAAGACATACAATGTAGACAAACAT
GTGCCAGACAGTGGAGCCACAGCCACGGCCTACCTGTGCGGGGTCAAGGGCAACTTCCAGACCATTGGCT
TGAGTGCAGCCGCCCGCTTTAACCAGTGCAACACGACACGCGGCAACGAGGTCATCTCCGTGATGAATCG
GGCCAAGAAAGCAGGGAAGTCAGTGGGAGTGGTAACCACCACACGAGTGCAGCACGCCTCGCCAGCCGGC
ACCTACGCCCACACGGTGAACCGCAACTGGTACTCGGACGCCGACGTGCCTGCCTCGGCCCGCCAGGAGG
GGTGCCAGGACATCGCTACGCAGCTCATCTCCAACATGGACATTGACGTGATCCTAGGTGGGGGCCGAAA
GTACATGTTTCGCATGGGAACCCCAGACCCTGAGTACCCAGATGACTACAGCCAAGGTGGGACCAGGCTG
GACGGGAAGAATCTGGTGCAGGAATGGCTGGCGAAGCGCCAGGGTGCCCGGTATGTGTGGAACCGCACTG
AGCTCATGCAGGCTTCCCTGGACCCGTCTGTGACCCATCTCATGGGTCTCTTTGAGCCTGGAGACATGAA
ATACGAGATCCACCGAGACTCCACACTGGACCCCTCCCTGATGGAGATGACAGAGGCTGCCCTGCGCCTG
CTGAGCAGGAACCCCCGCGGCTTCTTCCTCTTCGTGGAGGGTGGTCGCATCGACCATGGTCATCATGAAA
GCAGGGCTTACCGGGCACTGACTGAGACGATCATGTTCGACGACGCCATTGAGAGGGCGGGCCAGCTCAC
CAGCGAGGAGGACACGCTGAGCCTCGTCACTGCCGACCACTCCCACGTCTTCTCCTTCGGAGGCTACCCC
CTGCGAGGGAGCTCCATCTTCGGGCTGGCCCCTGGCAAGGCCCGGGACAGGAAGGCCTACACGGTCCTCC
TATACGGAAACGGTCCAGGCTATGTGCTCAAGGACGGCGCCCGGCCGGATGTTACCGAGAGCGAGAGCGG
GAGCCCCGAGTATCGGCAGCAGTCAGCAGTGCCCCTGGACGAAGAGACCCACGCAGGCGAGGACGTGGCG
GTGTTCGCGCGCGGCCCGCAGGCGCACCTGGTTCACGGCGTGCAGGAGCAGACCTTCATAGCGCACGTCA
TGGCCTTCGCCGCCTGCCTGGAGCCCTACACCGCCTGCGACCTGGCGCCCCCCGCCGGCACCACCGACGC
CGCGCACCCGGGTCATCATCACCATCACCATTAATCTAGAGATCTTATTAAAGCAGAACTTGTTTATTGC
AGCTTATAATGGTTACAAATAAAGCAATAGCATCACAAATTTCACAAATAAAGCATTTTTTTCACTGCAT
TCTAGTTGTGGTTTGTCCAAACTCATCAATGTATCTTATCATGTCTGGTCGACTCTAGCTAGACTCTTCC
GCTTCCTCGCTCACTGACTCGCTGCGCTCGGTCGTTCGGCTGCGGCGAGCGGTATCAGCTCACTCAAAGG
CGGTAATACGGTTATCCACAGAATCAGGGGATAACGCAGGAAAGAACATGTGAGCAAAAGGCCAGCAAAA
GGCCAGGAACCGTAAAAAGGCCGCGTTGCTGGCGTTTTTCCATAGGCTCCGCCCCCCTGACGAGCATCAC
AAAAATCGACGCTCAAGTCAGAGGTGGCGAAACCCGACAGGACTATAAAGATACCAGGCGTTTCCCCCTG
GAAGCTCCCTCGTGCGCTCTCCTGTTCCGACCCTGCCGCTTACCGGATACCTGTCCGCCTTTCTCCCTTC
GGGAAGCGTGGCGCTTTCTCATAGCTCACGCTGTAGGTATCTCAGTTCGGTGTAGGTCGTTCGCTCCAAG
CTGGGCTGTGTGCACGAACCCCCCGTTCAGCCCGACCGCTGCGCCTTATCCGGTAACTATCGTCTTGAGT
CCAACCCGGTAAGACACGACTTATCGCCACTGGCAGCAGCCACTGGTAACAGGATTAGCAGAGCGAGGTA
TGTAGGCGGTGCTACAGAGTTCTTGAAGTGGTGGCCTAACTACGGCTACACTAGAAGAACAGTATTTGGT
ATCTGCGCTCTGCTGAAGCCAGTTACCTTCGGAAAAAGAGTTGGTAGCTCTTGATCCGGCAAACAAACCA
CCGCTGGTAGCGGTGGTTTTTTTGTTTGCAAGCAGCAGATTACGCGCAGAAAAAAAGGATCTCAAGAAGA
TCCTTTGATCTTTTCTACGGGGTCTGACGCTCAGTGGAACGAAAACTCACGTTAAGGGATTTTGGTCATG
AGATTATCAAAAAGGATCTTCACCTAGATCCTTTTAAATTAAAAATGAAGTTTTAAATCAATCTAAAGTA
TATATGAGTAAACTTGGTCTGACAGTTACCAATGCTTAATCAGTGAGGCACCTATCTCAGCGATCTGTCT
ATTTCGTTCATCCATAGTTGCCTGACTCCCCGTCGTGTAGATAACTACGATACGGGAGGGCTTACCATCT
GGCCCCAGTGCTGCAATGATACCGCGAGACCCACGCTCACCGGCTCCAGATTTATCAGCAATAAACCAGC
CAGCCGGAAGGGCCGAGCGCAGAAGTGGTCCTGCAACTTTATCCGCCTCCATCCAGTCTATTAATTGTTG
CCGGGAAGCTAGAGTAAGTAGTTCGCCAGTTAATAGTTTGCGCAACGTTGTTGCCATTGCTACAGGCATC
GTGGTGTCACGCTCGTCGTTTGGTATGGCTTCATTCAGCTCCGGTTCCCAACGATCAAGGCGAGTTACAT
GATCCCCCATGTTGTGCAAAAAAGCGGTTAGCTCCTTCGGTCCTCCGATCGTTGTCAGAAGTAAGTTGGC
CGCAGTGTTATCACTCATGGTTATGGCAGCACTGCATAATTCTCTTACTGTCATGCCATCCGTAAGATGC
TTTTCTGTGACTGGTGAGTACTCAACCAAGTCATTCTGAGAATAGTGTATGCGGCGACCGAGTTGCTCTT
GCCCGGCGTCAATACGGGATAATACCGCGCCACATAGCAGAACTTTAAAAGTGCTCATCATTGGAAAACG
TTCTTCGGGGCGAAAACTCTCAAGGATCTTACCGCTGTTGAGATCCAGTTCGATGTAACCCACTCGTGCA
CCCAACTGATCTTCAGCATCTTTTACTTTCACCAGCGTTTCTGGGTGAGCAAAAACAGGAAGGCAAAATG
CCGCAAAAAAGGGAATAAGGGCGACACGGAAATGTTGAATACTCATACTCTTCCTTTTTCAATATTATTG
AAGCATTTATCAGGGTTATTGTCTCATGAGCGGATACATATTTGAATGTATTTAGAAAAATAAACAAATA
GGGGTTCCGCGCACATTTCCCCGAAAAGTGCCACCTGACGTCTAAGAAACCATTATTATCATGACATTAA
CCTATAAAAATAGGCGTATCACGAGGCCCTTTCGTCTCGCGCGTTTCGGTGATGACGGTGAAAACCTCTG
ACACATGCAGCTCCCGGAGGAATGTGTGTCAGTTAGGGTGTGGAAAGTCCCCAGGCTCCCCAGGCAGGCA
GAAGTATGCAAAGCATGCATCTCAATTAGTCAGCAACCAGGTGTGGAAAGTCCCCAGGCTCCCCAGCAGG
CAGAAGTATGCAAAGCATGCATCTCAATTAGTCAGCAACCATAGTCCCGCCCCTAACTCCGCCCATCCCG
CCCCTAACTCCGCCCAGTTCCGCCCATTCTCCGCCCCATGGCTGACTAATTTTTTTTATTTATGCAGAGG
CCGAGGCCGCCTCTGCCTCTGAGCTATTCCAGAAGTAGTGAGGAGGCTTTTTTGGAGGCCTAGGCTTTTG
CAAAAAGCTCCCGGGAGCTTGTATATCCATTTTCGTCCCGGAGACGGTCACAGCTTGTCTGTAAGCGGAT
GCCGGGAGCAGACAAGCCCGTCAGGGCGCGTCAGCGGGTGTTGGCGGGTGTCGGGGCTGGCTTAACTATG
CGGCATCAGAGCAGATTGTACTGAGAGTGCACCATATGCGGTGTGAAATACCGCACAGATGCGTAAGGAG
AAAATACCGCATCAGGAAATTGTAAGCGTTAATATTTTGTTAAAATTCGCGTTAAATTTTTGTTAAATCA
GCTCATTTTTTAACCAATAGGCCGAAATCGGCAAAATCCCTTATAAATCAAAAGAATAGACCGAGATAGG
GT
[37 nt withheld, positions 8613-8649]
AAAGAACGTGGACTCCAACGTCAAAGG
[49 nt withheld, positions 8677-8725]
T
[91 nt withheld, positions 8727-8817]
G
[124 nt withheld, positions 8819-8942]
CCATTCGCCATTCAGGCTGCGCAACTGTTGGGAAGGGCGATCGGTGCGGGCCTCTTCGCTATTACGCCAG
CTGGCGAAAGGGGGATGTGCTGCAAGGCGATTAAGTTGGGTAACGCCAGGGTTTTCCCAGTCACGACGTT
GTAAAACGACGGCCAGTGAATT
