>Addgene plasmid #71973 | Nrp2.2-AP-His | addgene partial sequence | sequence record 135411 | pMRB101-F 5'-aagatgcaggcagctgagtt-3'
CGTTGCGGTGCTGTTAACGGTGGAGGGCAGTGTAGTCTGAGCAGTACTCGTTGCTGCCGCGCGCGCCACC
AGACATAATAGCTGACAGACTAACAGACTGTTCCTTTCCATGGGTCTTTTCTGCAGAAGCTTGAATTCTC
GAGGATCCGCGGCCGCGCCACCATGGATATGTTTCCTCTTACCTGGGTTTTCTTAGCTCTGTACTTTTCA
GGACACGAAGTGAGAAGCCAGCAAGATCCACCCTGCGGAGGTCGGCTGAATTCCAAAGATGCTGGCTACA
TCACTTCCCCAGGCTACCCCCAGGACTATCCCTCCCACCAGAACTGTGAGTGGATTGTCTACGCCCCCGA
ACCCAACCAGAAGATTGTTCTCAACTTCAACCCTCACTTTGAAATCGAGAAACACGACTGCAAGTATGAC
TTCATTGAGATTCGGGATGGGGACAGTGAGTCAGCTGACCTCCTGGGCAAGCACTGTGGGAACATCGCCC
CGCCCACCATCATCTCCTCAGGCTCCGTGTTATACATCAAGTTCACCTCAGACTACGCCCGGCAGGGGGC
AGGTTTCTCTCTACGCTATGAGATCTTCAAAACAGGCTCTGAAGATTGTTCCAAGAACTTTACAAGCCCC
AATGGGACCATTGAATCTCCAGGGTTTCCAGAGAAGTATCCACACAATCTGGACTGTACCTTCACCATCC
TGGCCAAACCCAGGATGGAGATCATCCTACAGTTCCTGACCTTTGACCTGGAGCATGACCCTCTACAAGT
GG
