>Addgene plasmid #71973 | Nrp2.2-AP-His | addgene partial sequence | sequence record 136225 | SV40pA-R 5'-GAAATTTGTGATGCTATTGC-3'
ATAAGATCTCTAGATTAATGGTGATGGTGATGATGACCCGGGTGCGCGGCGTCGGTGGTGCCGGCGGGGG
GCGCCAGGTCGCAGGCGGTGTAGGGCTCCAGGCAGGCGGCGAAGGCCATGACGTGCGCTATGAAGGTCTG
CTCCTGCACGCCGTGAACCAGGTGCGCCTGCGGGCCGCGCGCGAACACCGCCACGTCCTCGCCTGCGTGG
GTCTCTTCGTCCAGGGGCACTGCTGACTGCTGCCGATACTCGGGGCTCCCGCTCTCGCTCTCGGTAACAT
CCGGCCGGGCGCCGTCCTTGAGCACATAGCCTGGACCGTTTCCGTATAGGAGGACCGTGTAGGCCTTCCT
GTCCCGGGCCTTGCCAGGGGCCAGCCCGAAGATGGAGCTCCCTCGCAGGGGGTAGCCTCCGAAGGAGAAG
ACGTGGGAGTGGTCGGCAGTGACGAGGCTCAGCGTGTCCTCCTCGCTGGTGAGCTGGCCCGCCCTCTCAA
TGGCGTCGTCGAACATGATCGTCTCAGTCAGTGCCCGGTAAGCCCTGCTTTCATGATGACCATGGTCGAT
GCGACCACCCTCCACGAAGAGGAAGAAGCCGCGGGGGTTCCTGCTCAGCAGGCGCAGGGCAGCCTCTGTC
ATCTCCATCAGGGAGGGGTCCAGTGTGGAGTCTCGGTGGATCTCGTATTTCATGTCTCCAGGCTCAAAGA
GACCCATGAGATGGGTCACAGACGGGTCCAGGGAAGCCTGCATGAGCTCAGTGCGGTTCCACACATACCG
GGCACCCTGGCGCTTCGCCAGCCATTCCTGCACCAGATTCTTCC
